Addgene plasmid #27774: pUT1392-HQ858724
Depositing lab: John Gray & Erich Grotewold. Depositing organization: University of Toledo. Publication: The Maize TFome--development of a transcription factor open reading frame collection for functional genomics. Burdo B, Gray J, Goetting-Minesky MP, Wittler B, Hunt M, Li T, Velliquette D, Thomas J, Gentzel I, dos Santos Brito M, Mejia-Guerra MK, Connolly LN, Qaisi D, Li W, Casas MI, Doseff AI, Grotewold E. Plant J. 2014 Oct;80(2):356-66. doi: 10.1111/tpj.12623. Epub 2014 Aug 26. PubMed 25053252.
Backbone
  Vector backbone: pENTR/SD
  Backbone manufacturer: Invitrogen
  Backbone size w/o insert (bp): 2601
  Vector type: Entry vector
Growth in bacteria
  Bacterial resistance: Kanamycin, 50 μg/mL
  Growth temperature: 37°C
  Growth strain: DH5alpha
  Growth instructions: E. coli TOP10
  Copy number: Low Copy
Gene/Insert
  Gene/Insert name: HSF transcription factor from DV174324
  Species: Zea mays
  Insert size (bp): 1398
  GenBank ID: HQ858724
  Cloning method: Restriction Enzyme
  Sequencing primers: 5′ M13 For; 3′ M13 Rev
Terms and licenses: Academic/Nonprofit Terms; Industry Terms: Not Available to Industry
Depositor comments: This CDS was amplified using PCR from a full length cDNA template from the Maize Full-length cDNA Project (www.maizecdna.org) and the PCR product included the stop codon. The PCR product was cloned into a Gateway pENTR/SD vector. Further information on this gene may be obtained at www.grassius.org using the GenBank number. (The second half of the plasmid name is the GenBank Number for the sequence of the insert)
How to cite: pUT1392-HQ858724 was a gift from John Gray & Erich Grotewold (Addgene plasmid # 27774 ; http://n2t.net/addgene:27774 ; RRID:Addgene_27774)
