[The description below was written by a language model from this plasmid's Addgene catalogue record and pLannotate feature annotations shown in this document.]
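Description:
pUT1392-HQ858724 is a Gateway entry clone built on the Invitrogen pENTR/SD backbone (2,601 bp without insert; 3,999 nt in the full depositor sequence) and maintained in E. coli. It is selected with kanamycin through an aph(3')-Ia aminoglycoside phosphotransferase gene and replicates from a ColE1/pUC-type origin. The catalogue entry lists it as low copy, whereas the automated annotation labels this origin class as high copy. rrnB T1 and T2 terminators lie upstream of the cloning region, where they insulate the insert from read-through transcription originating in the backbone. Short lacI and lacZα fragments are also annotated but are likely backbone remnants or spurious matches with no stated function.

The payload is a 1,398 bp coding sequence for a Zea mays heat shock factor (HSF) family transcription factor. It was PCR-amplified from a full-length cDNA clone of the Maize Full-length cDNA Project, and the native stop codon was retained. The annotation tool labels the ORF by similarity to rice HSFA6B, a regulator that binds heat shock promoter elements. This reflects homology, not the source species. The insert sits between attL1 and attL2, so an LR Clonase reaction can move it into any attR-containing destination vector. Because the stop codon is kept, the clone suits native or N-terminally tagged expression rather than C-terminal fusions. A T7 gene 10 ribosome binding site lies just downstream of attL1 and supports bacterial translation after transfer into a suitable prokaryotic destination vector. A T7 promoter lies beyond attL2 in reverse orientation. The entry clone has no promoter of its own to express the ORF. It belongs to the Maize TFome collection of transcription factor ORFs intended for functional genomics.
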