Features (pLannotate 1.2.2; 11 found; start..end, strand, type, name):
      1..100     +  protein_bind   attL1: mutant version of attL; recombination site for the Gateway® LR reaction LR Clonase™
    112..132     +  RBS            RBS: efficient ribosome binding site from bacteriophage T7 gene 10 (Olins and Rangwala, 1989)
    286..1533    +  CDS            HSFA6B: HFA6B_ORYSJ - Also known as HSF01. Experimental evidence at transcript level: Swiss-Prot protein existence level 2. Transcriptional regulator that specifically binds DNA of heat shock promoter elements (HSE). From Oryza sativa subsp. japonica (Rice).
   1556..1655    -  protein_bind   attL2: mutant version of attL; recombination site for the Gateway® LR reaction LR Clonase™
   1673..1691    -  promoter       T7 promoter: promoter for bacteriophage T7 RNA polymerase
   1825..2634    +  CDS            KanR: aminoglycoside phosphotransferase; aph(3')-Ia; confers resistance to kanamycin in bacteria or G418 (Geneticin®) in eukaryotes
   2781..3369    +  rep_origin     ori: high-copy-number ColE1/pMB1/pBR322/pUC origin of replication
   3552..3644    +  CDS            lacI (fragment): lac repressor; lacI; The lac repressor binds to the lac operator to inhibit transcription in E. coli. This inhibition can be relieved by adding lactose or isopropyl-β-D-thiogalactopyranoside (IPTG).
   3699..3726    -  terminator     rrnB T2 terminator: transcription terminator T2 from the E. coli rrnB gene
   3858..3901    +  terminator     rrnB T1 terminator: Escherichia coli rrnB; transcription terminator T1 from the E. coli rrnB gene
   3948..3984    -  CDS            lacZα (fragment): LacZα fragment of β-galactosidase; lacZ fragment
>Addgene plasmid #27774 | pUT1392-HQ858724 | depositor full sequence | sequence record 13078 | Author sequence
CAAATAATGATTTTATTTTGACTGATAGTGACCTGTTCGTTGCAACAAATTGATGAGCAATGCTTTTTTA
TAATGCCAACTTTGTACAAAAAAGCAGGCTCCGCGGCCGCCTTGTTTAACTTTAAGAAGGAGCCCTTCAC
CATGCGCGTTCAAAATGCTTCACCGGAGGTGTCTTCAAGGGACCACATACAAAAAAAACTTCAAACGGTC
CTGTTTTTTTTTCCCAAAAACTTTTACAATTTCCGTTCCATAATGGCCTTGGTCGTATGCAGCTGTTTAT
ATAAAATGCCTAAACCCCGTACCCCTAGTCCCCGACCACCTCACCGCATCGCCACCGGCCCACCGCGCAG
CCAGATGGCCTCTTCCTCCTCGTGCCCGCTCGCCCCCGGGACAAGCGGATGCAAGCCCAGGACGACGCGG
ACCAGCGGCGTCGGGTTCGGAGTCGAAGCAATGGCGCGGAGCGTGGCGGCAGTGAAGCTGGAGCCGAAGC
CGGAGCCGTGGGCGGCGGAAGCAGAGGAGGGGTCGTCAGTTGTGCCGCGGTCGATGGAGGGGCCACCGTT
TCCGGCGCCGTTCGTGGCGAAGACGTACGAGATGGTGTCGGACGCGGCCACGGACGCCGTAGTGTCGTGG
GCGCCCTGCGGCGCGGGGAACACTTTCGTGGTGTGGGACCCGCAGGCGCTCGCCACCGGCATCCTCCCGC
GCTTCTTCAAGCACGCCAACTTCGCGTCCTTCGTCAGGCAGCTCAACGTCTACGGATTCAGGAAGGTGAA
TCCAGATCGTTGGGAGTTTGCAAACGAATCATTCTTAGCAGGCCAGAAGCATCTGCTGAAAAGCATCAGG
AGGAGGCGCGCGTCCAAGCCTCAGGTAGAAGCATCGCCAAGAAACAGCGCAAGTGCTTGTTCCGGACAGC
CCAACAAGGATCCCGGGGTGGTCGAGAGTTTGAAACGGGACCGCGCAGCGCTCAGGGCTGAAGTCATCAC
GCTAAGGCAGCAGTACAGCATTTGCAAATCCCAACTCGTCGCCCTGGAGGAGAGGATCCTGAACAACGAG
AGGGACCAGCAGAAGGCCATCGCCTTCTTCGCAAAGGTGCTCAGCAACCCAGCTTTCGTGCAGCAGGTCC
TGCGCAACTACGCCAGGGAGAGAGAGCTACACGGCGCTTCCAAAAGACAGCGGCTGATGGAAAACGAAGG
ACATCGGCAGGGCGATTTGCCACTGAGGGGTAGCACCGAAGCCGCGTTTGCGACCGGTGCGGCTGGCGTC
TCTGTGGGGACTGGGAGCACAAATGTTGGCACAGCCGCGAGACAGGAGGAGTCTGGTTCTGAGTTGAATG
ATCAGGAGGTGAACAGTATTTGGTCTGACGTGTGGGACGAGCTGGACCTGGACCTGGACGCGGTACCAGG
CGCTGAAATGGACCGGCGAGAAGCGGACAAGGGCGTCGCTGGCTTCCACGACGTCGAGGACTTGAGTGGC
CGGCCTTGCGGTTGGGGTGATGAGTTCTCGTATCTCGCGGAGCCGATGCAGTTCGTGGAGCACTATGACA
AGGGTGGGCGCGCCGACCCAGCTTTCTTGTACAAAGTTGGCATTATAAGAAAGCATTGCTTATCAATTTG
TTGCAACGAACAGGTCACTATCAGTCAAAATAAAATCATTATTTGCCATCCAGCTGATATCCCCTATAGT
GAGTCGTATTACATGGTCATAGCTGTTTCCTGGCAGCTCTGGCCCGTGTCTCAAAATCTCTGATGTTACA
TTGCACAAGATAAAAATATATCATCATGAACAATAAAACTGTCTGCTTACATAAACAGTAATACAAGGGG
TGTTATGAGCCATATTCAACGGGAAACGTCGAGGCCGCGATTAAATTCCAACATGGATGCTGATTTATAT
GGGTATAAATGGGCTCGCGATAATGTCGGGCAATCAGGTGCGACAATCTATCGCTTGTATGGGAAGCCCG
ATGCGCCAGAGTTGTTTCTGAAACATGGCAAAGGTAGCGTTGCCAATGATGTTACAGATGAGATGGTCAG
ACTAAACTGGCTGACGGAATTTATGCCTCTTCCGACCATCAAGCATTTTATCCGTACTCCTGATGATGCA
TGGTTACTCACCACTGCGATCCCCGGAAAAACAGCATTCCAGGTATTAGAAGAATATCCTGATTCAGGTG
AAAATATTGTTGATGCGCTGGCAGTGTTCCTGCGCCGGTTGCATTCGATTCCTGTTTGTAATTGTCCTTT
TAACAGCGATCGCGTATTTCGTCTCGCTCAGGCGCAATCACGAATGAATAACGGTTTGGTTGATGCGAGT
GATTTTGATGACGAGCGTAATGGCTGGCCTGTTGAACAAGTCTGGAAAGAAATGCATAAACTTTTGCCAT
TCTCACCGGATTCAGTCGTCACTCATGGTGATTTCTCACTTGATAACCTTATTTTTGACGAGGGGAAATT
AATAGGTTGTATTGATGTTGGACGAGTCGGAATCGCAGACCGATACCAGGATCTTGCCATCCTATGGAAC
TGCCTCGGTGAGTTTTCTCCTTCATTACAGAAACGGCTTTTTCAAAAATATGGTATTGATAATCCTGATA
TGAATAAATTGCAGTTTCATTTGATGCTCGATGAGTTTTTCTAATCAGAATTGGTTAATTGGTTGTAACA
CTGGCAGAGCATTACGCTGACTTGACGGGACGGCGCAAGCTCATGACCAAAATCCCTTAACGTGAGTTAC
GCGTCGTTCCACTGAGCGTCAGACCCCGTAGAAAAGATCAAAGGATCTTCTTGAGATCCTTTTTTTCTGC
GCGTAATCTGCTGCTTGCAAACAAAAAAACCACCGCTACCAGCGGTGGTTTGTTTGCCGGATCAAGAGCT
ACCAACTCTTTTTCCGAAGGTAACTGGCTTCAGCAGAGCGCAGATACCAAATACTGTCCTTCTAGTGTAG
CCGTAGTTAGGCCACCACTTCAAGAACTCTGTAGCACCGCCTACATACCTCGCTCTGCTAATCCTGTTAC
CAGTGGCTGCTGCCAGTGGCGATAAGTCGTGTCTTACCGGGTTGGACTCAAGACGATAGTTACCGGATAA
GGCGCAGCGGTCGGGCTGAACGGGGGGTTCGTGCACACAGCCCAGCTTGGAGCGAACGACCTACACCGAA
CTGAGATACCTACAGCGTGAGCATTGAGAAAGCGCCACGCTTCCCGAAGGGAGAAAGGCGGACAGGTATC
CGGTAAGCGGCAGGGTCGGAACAGGAGAGCGCACGAGGGAGCTTCCAGGGGGAAACGCCTGGTATCTTTA
TAGTCCTGTCGGGTTTCGCCACCTCTGACTTGAGCGTCGATTTTTGTGATGCTCGTCAGGGGGGCGGAGC
CTATGGAAAAACGCCAGCAACGCGGCCTTTTTACGGTTCCTGGCCTTTTGCTGGCCTTTTGCTCACATGT
TCTTTCCTGCGTTATCCCCTGATTCTGTGGATAACCGTATTACCGCCTTTGAGTGAGCTGATACCGCTCG
CCGCAGCCGAACGACCGAGCGCAGCGAGTCAGTGAGCGAGGAAGCGGAAGAGCGCCCAATACGCAAACCG
CCTCTCCCCGCGCGTTGGCCGATTCATTAATGCAGCTGGCACGACAGGTTTCCCGACTGGAAAGCGGGCA
GTGAGCGCAACGCAATTAATACGCGTACCGCTAGCCAGGAAGAGTTTGTAGAAACGCAAAAAGGCCATCC
GTCAGGATGGCCTTCTGCTTAGTTTGATGCCTGGCAGTTTATGGCGGGCGTCCTGCCCGCCACCCTCCGG
GCCGTTGCTTCACAACGTTCAAATCCGCTCCCGGCGGATTTGTCCTACTCAGGAGAGCGTTCACCGACAA
ACAACAGATAAAACGAAAGGCCCAGTCTTCCGACTGAGCCTTTCGTTTTATTTGATGCCTGGCAGTTCCC
TACTCTCGCGTTAACGCTAGCATGGATGTTTTCCCAGTCACGACGTTGTAAAACGACGGCCAGTCTTAAG
CTCGGGCCC
