>Addgene plasmid #27774 | pUT1392-HQ858724 | addgene partial sequence | sequence record 34096 | 27774 with M13pUC-fwd
CCAATAATGATTTTATTTTGACTGATAGTGACCTGTTCGTTGCAACAAATTGATGAGCAATGCTTTTTTA
TAATGCCAACTTTGTACAAAAAAGCAGGCTCCGCGGCCGCCTTGTTTAACTTTAAGAAGGAGCCCTTCAC
CATGCGCGTTCAAAATGCTTCACCGGAGGTGTCTTCAAGGGACCACATACAAAAAAAACTTCAAACGGTC
CTGTTTTTTTTTCCCAAAAACTTTTACAATTTCCGTTCCATAATGGCCTTGGTCGTATGCAGCTGTTTAT
ATAAAATGCCTAAACCCCGTACCCCTAGTCCCCGACCACCTCACCGCATCGCCACCGGCCCACCGCGCAG
CCAGATGGCCTCTTCCTCCTCGTGCCCGCTCGCCCCCGGGACAAGCGGATGCAAGCCCAGGACGACGCGG
ACCAGCGGCGTCGGGTTCGGAGTCGAAGCAATGGCGCGGAGCGTGGCGGCAGTGAAGCTGGAGCCGAAGC
CGGAGCCGTGGGCGGCGGAAGCAGAGGAGGGGTCGTCAGTTGTGCCGCGGTCGATGGAGGGGCCACCGTT
TCCGGCGCCGTTCGTGGCGAAGACGTACGAGATGGTGTCGGACGCGGCCACGGACGCCGTAGTGTCGTGG
GCGCCCTGCGGCGCGGGGAACACTTTCGTGGTGTGGGACCCGCAGGCGCTCGCCACCGGCATCCTCCCGC
GCTTCTTCAAGCACGCCAACTTCGCGTCCTTCGTCAGGCAGCTCAACGTCTACGGATTCAGGAAGGTGAA
TCCAGATCGTTGGGAGTTTGCAAACGAATCATTCTTAGC
